Addgene plasmid #75347: pRubiC-T2A-Cas9
Purpose: Ubiquitin promoter expresses mCherry and humanized spCas9 (PX330) via a T2A motif. For cell transfection or use in retroviral (MMuLV) packaging. Use Pac1 and/or BstB1 sites to insert sgRNAs from PXL.
Depositing lab: Bryan Luikart. Depositing organization: Dartmouth College and Medical School. Publication: A Retroviral CRISPR-Cas9 System for Cellular Autism-Associated Phenotype Discovery in Developing Neurons. Williams MR, Fricano-Kugler CJ, Getz SA, Skelton PD, Lee J, Rizzuto CP, Geller JS, Li M, Luikart BW. Sci Rep. 2016 May 10;6:25611. doi: 10.1038/srep25611. PubMed 27161796.
Backbone
  Vector backbone: pRubi
  Backbone size w/o insert (bp): 6939
  Total vector size (bp): 11976
  Vector type: Mammalian Expression, Retroviral, CRISPR
Growth in bacteria
  Bacterial resistance: Ampicillin, 100 μg/mL
  Growth temperature: 37°C
  Growth strain: NEB Stable
  Copy number: Low Copy
Gene/Insert
  Gene/Insert name: Cas9
  Promoter: Ubiquitin
  Tag / fusion protein: mCherry (via t2a) (C terminal on insert)
  Cloning method: Restriction Enzyme; 5′ cloning site BamH1 (not destroyed); 3′ cloning site EcoR1 (not destroyed)
  Sequencing primers: 5′ Ubi Down; 3′ Wre Up
Terms and licenses: Academic/Nonprofit Terms; Industry Terms: Not Available to Industry
Depositor comments: mCherry contains an E158D mutation. The depositor states that this mutation should not affect plasmid function.
How to cite: pRubiC-T2A-Cas9 was a gift from Bryan Luikart (Addgene plasmid # 75347 ; http://n2t.net/addgene:75347 ; RRID:Addgene_75347)
