[The description below was written by a language model from this plasmid's Addgene catalogue record and pLannotate feature annotations shown in this document.]
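Description:
pRubiC-T2A-Cas9 is a Moloney murine leukemia virus-based retroviral and mammalian expression vector built on the pRubi backbone, designed to deliver Cas9 together with a red fluorescent marker. It is propagated in bacteria through a ColE1/pMB1-type origin with ampicillin selection (AmpR under its bla promoter). The catalogue lists it as low copy and grown in a recombination-tolerant strain, which is common for plasmids carrying repeated LTRs. The catalogue gives a total size of 11,976 bp, while the assembled sequence used for annotation is 11,964 nt, a minor discrepancy.

The viral portion begins with a CMV enhancer/promoter fused to a truncated 5' LTR, which drives genomic RNA production in packaging cells. This is followed by a Ψ packaging signal and a truncated gag segment lacking its start codon, which aid encapsidation. The 3' LTR is a ΔU3 self-inactivating type, so after integration transgene expression depends on the internal human ubiquitin C promoter. That promoter drives a single open reading frame in which mCherry comes first, followed by humanized Streptococcus pyogenes Cas9 (derived from PX330) ending in a nucleoplasmin NLS. The T2A motif stated in the record, not separately annotated, presumably lies in the gap between the two coding regions and yields separate proteins. Note that the catalogue describes mCherry as C-terminal on the insert, whereas the feature table places it upstream of Cas9. A WPRE downstream enhances transcript expression. The mCherry carries an E158D substitution that the depositor says should not affect function.

The plasmid carries no guide RNA. PacI and/or BstBI sites are intended for inserting sgRNA cassettes from the companion PXL vector. It can be transfected directly or packaged into retrovirus, and the associated work applied it to gene disruption in developing neurons.
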