Features (pLannotate 1.2.2; 24 found; start..end, strand, type, name):
    201..305     -  promoter       AmpR promoter: bla
    491..870     +  enhancer       CMV enhancer: human cytomegalovirus immediate early enhancer
    943..960     -  promoter       CMV promoter (fragment): human cytomegalovirus (CMV) immediate early promoter
   1022..1073    +  promoter       CMVd2 promoter: truncated human cytomegalovirus (CMV) immediate early promoter that yields moderately reduced expression relative to the full-length promoter
   1074..1249    +  LTR            5' LTR (truncated): truncated long terminal repeat from Moloney murine sarcoma virus
   1371..1645    +  misc_feature   MESV Ψ (fragment): packaging signal of murine embryonic stem cell virus
   1712..2127    +  CDS            gag (truncated): truncated Moloney murine leukemia virus (MMLV) gag gene lacking the start codon
   2198..3408    +  promoter       UbC promoter: human ubiquitin C promoter
   3419..3443    -  misc_feature   MCS (fragment): pUC18/19 multiple cloning site
   3450..4157    +  CDS            mCherry: mCherry is a basic (constitutively fluorescent) red fluorescent protein published in 2004, derived from Discosoma sp.. It is reported to be a very rapidly-maturing monomer with low acid sensitivity.
   4335..5936    +  CDS            Cas9(N): N-terminal portion of Streptococcus pyogenes Cas9 (Zetsche et al., 2015)
   5937..8435    +  CDS            Cas9(C): C-terminal portion of Streptococcus pyogenes Cas9 (Zetsche et al., 2015)
   8436..8483    +  CDS            nucleoplasmin NLS: bipartite nuclear localization signal from nucleoplasmin
   8487..8511    +  misc_feature   MCS (fragment): pBluescript multiple cloning site
   8511..9099    +  misc_feature   WPRE: woodchuck hepatitis virus posttranscriptional regulatory element
   9100..9120    +  misc_feature   MCS (fragment): pBluescript multiple cloning site
   9120..9192    +  CDS            env (fragment): murine leukemia virus gPr80 envelope polyprotein precursor; env; proteolytically cleaved into gp70SU and p15TM subunits
   9234..9659    +  LTR            3' LTR (ΔU3): self-inactivating 3' long terminal repeat (LTR) from Moloney murine leukemia virus
   9728..9768    +  CDS            rop (fragment): Rop protein, which maintains plasmids at low copy number; rop
   9870..9908    +  misc_feature   bom (fragment): basis of mobility region from pBR322
   9925..10252   +  promoter       SV40 promoter: SV40 enhancer and early promoter
  10258..10359   +  misc_feature   bom (fragment): basis of mobility region from pBR322
  10545..11133   -  rep_origin     ori: high-copy-number ColE1/pMB1/pBR322/pUC origin of replication
  11304..200     -  CDS            AmpR (across the origin): β-lactamase; bla; confers resistance to ampicillin, carbenicillin, and related antibiotics
>Addgene plasmid #75347 | pRubiC-T2A-Cas9 | addgene full sequence | sequence record 232926 | Addgene Assembled Sequence
ATCATTGGAAAACGTTCTTCGGGGCGAAAACTCTCAAGGATCTTACCGCTGTTGAGATCCAGTTCGATGT
AACCCACTCGTGCACCCAACTGATCTTCAGCATCTTTTACTTTCACCAGCGTTTCTGGGTGAGCAAAAAC
AGGAAGGCAAAATGCCGCAAAAAAGGGAATAAGGGCGACACGGAAATGTTGAATACTCATACTCTTCCTT
TTTCAATATTATTGAAGCATTTATCAGGGTTATTGTCTCATGAGCGGATACATATTTGAATGTATTTAGA
AAAATAAACAAATAGGGGTTCCGCGCACATTTCCCCGAAAAGTGCCACCTGACGTCTAAGAAACCATTAT
TATCATGACATTAACCTATAAAAATAGGCGTATCACGAGGCCCTTTCGTCTTCAAGAATTAGCTTGGCCA
TTGCATACGTTGTATCCATATCATAATATGTACATTTATATTGGCTCATGTCCAACATTACCGCCATGTT
GACATTGATTATTGACTAGTTATTAATAGTAATCAATTACGGGGTCATTAGTTCATAGCCCATATATGGA
GTTCCGCGTTACATAACTTACGGTAAATGGCCCGCCTGGCTGACCGCCCAACGACCCCCGCCCATTGACG
TCAATAATGACGTATGTTCCCATAGTAACGCCAATAGGGACTTTCCATTGACGTCAATGGGTGGAGTATT
TACGGTAAACTGCCCACTTGGCAGTACATCAAGTGTATCATATGCCAAGTACGCCCCCTATTGACGTCAA
TGACGGTAAATGGCCCGCCTGGCATTATGCCCAGTACATGACCTTATGGGACTTTCCTACTTGGCAGTAC
ATCTACGTATTAGTCATCGCTATTACCATGGTGATGCGGTTTTGGCAGTACATCAATGGGCGTGGATAGC
GGTTTGACTCACGGGGATTTCCAAGTCTCCACCCCATTGACGTCAATGGGAGTTTGTTTGGCACCAAAAT
CAACGGGACTTTCCAAAATGTCGTAACAACTCCGCCCCATTGACGCAAATGGGCGGTAGGCGTGTACGGT
GGGAGGTCTATATAAGCAGAGCTCAATAAAAGAGCCCACAACCCCTCACTCGGCGCGCCAGTCTTCCGAT
AGACTGCGTCGCCCGGGTACCCGTATTCCCAATAAAGCCTCTTGCTGTTTGCATCCGAATCGTGGTCTCG
CTGTTCCTTGGGAGGGTCTCCTCTGAGTGATTGACTACCCACGACGGGGGTCTTTCATTTGGGGGCTCGT
CCGGGATTTGGAGACCCCTGCCCAGGGACCACCGACCCACCACCGGGAGGTAAGCTGGCCAGCAACTTAT
CTGTGTCTGTCCGATTGTCTAGTGTCTATGTTTGATGTTATGCGCCTGCGTCTGTACTAGTTAGCTAACT
AGCTCTGTATCTGGCGGACCCGTGGTGGAACTGACGAGTTCTGAACACCCGGCCGCAACCCTGGGAGACG
TCCCAGGGACTTTGGGGGCCGTTTTTGTGGCCCGACCTGAGGAAGGGAGTCGATGTGGAATCCGACCCCG
TCAGGATATGTGGTTCTGGTAGGAGACGAGAACCTAAAACAGTTCCCGCCTCCGTCTGAATTTTTGCTTT
CGGTTTGGAACCGAAGCCGCGCGTCTTGTCTGCTGCAGCGCTGCAGCATCGTTCTGTGTTGTCTCTGTCT
GACTGTGTTTCTGTATTTGTCTGAAAATTAGGGCCAGACTGTTACCACTCCCTTAAGTTTGACCTTAGGT
CACTGGAAAGATGTCGAGCGGATCGCTCACAACCAGTCGGTAGATGTCAAGAAGAGACGTTGGGTTACCT
TCTGCTCTGCAGAATGGCCAACCTTTAACGTCGGATGGCGCGAGACGGCACCTTTAACCGAGGACTCATC
ACCCAGGTTAAGATCAAGGTCTTTTCACCTGGCCCGCATGGACACCCAGACCAGGTCCCGTACATCGTGA
CCTGGGAAGCCTTGGCTTTTGACCCCCCTCCCTGGGTCAAGCCCTTTGTACACCCTAAGCCTCCGCCTCC
TCTTCCTCCATCCGCCCCGTCTCTCCCCCTTGAACCTCCTCGTTCGACCCCGCCTCGATCCTCCCTTTAT
CCAGCCCTCACTCCTTCTCTAGGCGCCGGAATTGAAGATCTCACACAGCGGCCGCACACACTTCGAACCT
TAATTAACCCGTGTCGGCTCCAGATCTGGCCTCCGCGCCGGGTTTTGGCGCCTCCCGCGGGCGCCCCCCT
CCTCACGGCGAGCGCTGCCACGTCAGACGAAGGGCGCAGCGAGCGTCCTGATCCTTCCGCCCGGACGCTC
AGGACAGCGGCCCGCTGCTCATAAGACTCGGCCTTAGAACCCCAGTATCAGCAGAAGGACATTTTAGGAC
GGGACTTGGGTGACTCTAGGGCACTGGTTTTCTTTCCAGAGAGCGGAACAGGCGAGGAAAAGTAGTCCCT
TCTCGGCGATTCTGCGGAGGGATCTCCGTGGGGCGGTGAACGCCGATGATTATATAAGGACGCGCCGGGT
GTGGCACAGCTAGTTCCGTCGCAGCCGGGATTTGGGTCGCGGTTCTTGTTTGTGGATCGCTGTGATCGTC
ACTTGGTGAGTAGCGGGCTGCTGGGCTGGCCGGGGCTTTCGTGGCCGCCGGGCCGCTCGGTGGGACGGAA
GCGTGTGGAGAGACCGCCAAGGGCTGTAGTCTGGGTCCGCGAGCAAGGTTGCCCTGAACTGGGGGTTGGG
GGGAGCGCACAAAATGGCGGCTGTTCCCGAGTCTTGAATGGAAGACGCTTGTAAGGCGGGCTGTGAGGTC
GTTGAAACAAGGTGGGGGGCATGGTGGGCGGCAAGAACCCAAGGTCTTGAGGCCTTCGCTAATGCGGGAA
AGCTCTTATTCGGGTGAGATGGGCTGGGGCACCATCTGGGGACCCTGACGTGAAGTTTGTCACTGACTGG
AGAACTCGGGTTTGTCGTCTGGTTGCGGGGGCGGCAGTTATGCGGTGCCGTTGGGCAGTGCACCCGTACC
TTTGGGAGCGCGCGCCTCGTCGTGTCGTGACGTCACCCGTTCTGTTGGCTTATAATGCAGGGTGGGGCCA
CCTGCCGGTAGGTGTGCGGTAGGCTTTTCTCCGTCGCAGGACGCAGGGTTCGGGCCTAGGGTAGGCTCTC
CTGAATCGACAGGCGCCGGACCTCTGGTGAGGGGAGGGATAAGTGAGGCGTCAGTTTCTTTGGTCGGTTT
TATGTACCTATCTTCTTAAGTAGCTGAAGCTCCGGTTTTGAACTATGCGCTCGGGGTTGGCGAGTGTGTT
TTGTGAAGTTTTTTAGGCACCTTTTGAAATGTAATCATTTGGGTCAATATGTAATTTTCAGTGTTAGACT
AGTAAATTGTCCGCTAAATTCTGGCCGTTTTTGGCTTTTTTGTTAGACGAAGCTTGGGCTGCAGGTCGAC
TCTAGAGGATCCCGCCACCATGGTGAGCAAGGGCGAGGAGGATAACATGGCCATCATCAAGGAGTTCATG
CGCTTCAAGGTGCACATGGAGGGCTCCGTGAACGGCCACGAGTTCGAGATCGAGGGCGAGGGCGAGGGCC
GCCCCTACGAGGGCACCCAGACCGCCAAGCTGAAGGTGACCAAGGGTGGCCCCCTGCCCTTCGCCTGGGA
CATCCTGTCCCCTCAGTTCATGTACGGCTCCAAGGCCTACGTGAAGCACCCCGCCGACATCCCCGACTAC
TTGAAGCTGTCCTTCCCCGAGGGCTTCAAGTGGGAGCGCGTGATGAACTTCGAGGACGGCGGCGTGGTGA
CCGTGACCCAGGACTCCTCCCTGCAGGACGGCGAGTTCATCTACAAGGTGAAGCTGCGCGGCACCAACTT
CCCCTCCGACGGCCCCGTAATGCAGAAGAAGACCATGGGCTGGGAGGCCTCCTCCGAGCGGATGTACCCC
GATGACGGCGCCCTGAAGGGCGAGATCAAGCAGAGGCTGAAGCTGAAGGACGGCGGCCACTACGACGCTG
AGGTCAAGACCACCTACAAGGCCAAGAAGCCCGTGCAGCTGCCCGGCGCCTACAACGTCAACATCAAGTT
GGACATCACCTCCCACAACGAGGACTACACCATCGTGGAACAGTACGAACGCGCCGAGGGCCGCCACTCC
ACCGGCGGCATGGACGAGCTGTACAAGGAGGGCAGAGGAAGTCTTCTAACATGCGGTGACGTGGAGGAGA
ATCCCGGCCCTGAATTCGACTATAAGGACCACGACGGAGACTACAAGGATCATGATATTGATTACAAAGA
CGATGACGATAAGATGGCCCCAAAGAAGAAGCGGAAGGTCGGTATCCACGGAGTCCCAGCAGCCGACAAG
AAGTACAGCATCGGCCTGGACATCGGCACCAACTCTGTGGGCTGGGCCGTGATCACCGACGAGTACAAGG
TGCCCAGCAAGAAATTCAAGGTGCTGGGCAACACCGACCGGCACAGCATCAAGAAGAACCTGATCGGAGC
CCTGCTGTTCGACAGCGGCGAAACAGCCGAGGCCACCCGGCTGAAGAGAACCGCCAGAAGAAGATACACC
AGACGGAAGAACCGGATCTGCTATCTGCAAGAGATCTTCAGCAACGAGATGGCCAAGGTGGACGACAGCT
TCTTCCACAGACTGGAAGAGTCCTTCCTGGTGGAAGAGGATAAGAAGCACGAGCGGCACCCCATCTTCGG
CAACATCGTGGACGAGGTGGCCTACCACGAGAAGTACCCCACCATCTACCACCTGAGAAAGAAACTGGTG
GACAGCACCGACAAGGCCGACCTGCGGCTGATCTATCTGGCCCTGGCCCACATGATCAAGTTCCGGGGCC
ACTTCCTGATCGAGGGCGACCTGAACCCCGACAACAGCGACGTGGACAAGCTGTTCATCCAGCTGGTGCA
GACCTACAACCAGCTGTTCGAGGAAAACCCCATCAACGCCAGCGGCGTGGACGCCAAGGCCATCCTGTCT
GCCAGACTGAGCAAGAGCAGACGGCTGGAAAATCTGATCGCCCAGCTGCCCGGCGAGAAGAAGAATGGCC
TGTTCGGAAACCTGATTGCCCTGAGCCTGGGCCTGACCCCCAACTTCAAGAGCAACTTCGACCTGGCCGA
GGATGCCAAACTGCAGCTGAGCAAGGACACCTACGACGACGACCTGGACAACCTGCTGGCCCAGATCGGC
GACCAGTACGCCGACCTGTTTCTGGCCGCCAAGAACCTGTCCGACGCCATCCTGCTGAGCGACATCCTGA
GAGTGAACACCGAGATCACCAAGGCCCCCCTGAGCGCCTCTATGATCAAGAGATACGACGAGCACCACCA
GGACCTGACCCTGCTGAAAGCTCTCGTGCGGCAGCAGCTGCCTGAGAAGTACAAAGAGATTTTCTTCGAC
CAGAGCAAGAACGGCTACGCCGGCTACATTGACGGCGGAGCCAGCCAGGAAGAGTTCTACAAGTTCATCA
AGCCCATCCTGGAAAAGATGGACGGCACCGAGGAACTGCTCGTGAAGCTGAACAGAGAGGACCTGCTGCG
GAAGCAGCGGACCTTCGACAACGGCAGCATCCCCCACCAGATCCACCTGGGAGAGCTGCACGCCATTCTG
CGGCGGCAGGAAGATTTTTACCCATTCCTGAAGGACAACCGGGAAAAGATCGAGAAGATCCTGACCTTCC
GCATCCCCTACTACGTGGGCCCTCTGGCCAGGGGAAACAGCAGATTCGCCTGGATGACCAGAAAGAGCGA
GGAAACCATCACCCCCTGGAACTTCGAGGAAGTGGTGGACAAGGGCGCTTCCGCCCAGAGCTTCATCGAG
CGGATGACCAACTTCGATAAGAACCTGCCCAACGAGAAGGTGCTGCCCAAGCACAGCCTGCTGTACGAGT
ACTTCACCGTGTATAACGAGCTGACCAAAGTGAAATACGTGACCGAGGGAATGAGAAAGCCCGCCTTCCT
GAGCGGCGAGCAGAAAAAGGCCATCGTGGACCTGCTGTTCAAGACCAACCGGAAAGTGACCGTGAAGCAG
CTGAAAGAGGACTACTTCAAGAAAATCGAGTGCTTCGACTCCGTGGAAATCTCCGGCGTGGAAGATCGGT
TCAACGCCTCCCTGGGCACATACCACGATCTGCTGAAAATTATCAAGGACAAGGACTTCCTGGACAATGA
GGAAAACGAGGACATTCTGGAAGATATCGTGCTGACCCTGACACTGTTTGAGGACAGAGAGATGATCGAG
GAACGGCTGAAAACCTATGCCCACCTGTTCGACGACAAAGTGATGAAGCAGCTGAAGCGGCGGAGATACA
CCGGCTGGGGCAGGCTGAGCCGGAAGCTGATCAACGGCATCCGGGACAAGCAGTCCGGCAAGACAATCCT
GGATTTCCTGAAGTCCGACGGCTTCGCCAACAGAAACTTCATGCAGCTGATCCACGACGACAGCCTGACC
TTTAAAGAGGACATCCAGAAAGCCCAGGTGTCCGGCCAGGGCGATAGCCTGCACGAGCACATTGCCAATC
TGGCCGGCAGCCCCGCCATTAAGAAGGGCATCCTGCAGACAGTGAAGGTGGTGGACGAGCTCGTGAAAGT
GATGGGCCGGCACAAGCCCGAGAACATCGTGATCGAAATGGCCAGAGAGAACCAGACCACCCAGAAGGGA
CAGAAGAACAGCCGCGAGAGAATGAAGCGGATCGAAGAGGGCATCAAAGAGCTGGGCAGCCAGATCCTGA
AAGAACACCCCGTGGAAAACACCCAGCTGCAGAACGAGAAGCTGTACCTGTACTACCTGCAGAATGGGCG
GGATATGTACGTGGACCAGGAACTGGACATCAACCGGCTGTCCGACTACGATGTGGACCATATCGTGCCT
CAGAGCTTTCTGAAGGACGACTCCATCGACAACAAGGTGCTGACCAGAAGCGACAAGAACCGGGGCAAGA
GCGACAACGTGCCCTCCGAAGAGGTCGTGAAGAAGATGAAGAACTACTGGCGGCAGCTGCTGAACGCCAA
GCTGATTACCCAGAGAAAGTTCGACAATCTGACCAAGGCCGAGAGAGGCGGCCTGAGCGAACTGGATAAG
GCCGGCTTCATCAAGAGACAGCTGGTGGAAACCCGGCAGATCACAAAGCACGTGGCACAGATCCTGGACT
CCCGGATGAACACTAAGTACGACGAGAATGACAAGCTGATCCGGGAAGTGAAAGTGATCACCCTGAAGTC
CAAGCTGGTGTCCGATTTCCGGAAGGATTTCCAGTTTTACAAAGTGCGCGAGATCAACAACTACCACCAC
GCCCACGACGCCTACCTGAACGCCGTCGTGGGAACCGCCCTGATCAAAAAGTACCCTAAGCTGGAAAGCG
AGTTCGTGTACGGCGACTACAAGGTGTACGACGTGCGGAAGATGATCGCCAAGAGCGAGCAGGAAATCGG
CAAGGCTACCGCCAAGTACTTCTTCTACAGCAACATCATGAACTTTTTCAAGACCGAGATTACCCTGGCC
AACGGCGAGATCCGGAAGCGGCCTCTGATCGAGACAAACGGCGAAACCGGGGAGATCGTGTGGGATAAGG
GCCGGGATTTTGCCACCGTGCGGAAAGTGCTGAGCATGCCCCAAGTGAATATCGTGAAAAAGACCGAGGT
GCAGACAGGCGGCTTCAGCAAAGAGTCTATCCTGCCCAAGAGGAACAGCGATAAGCTGATCGCCAGAAAG
AAGGACTGGGACCCTAAGAAGTACGGCGGCTTCGACAGCCCCACCGTGGCCTATTCTGTGCTGGTGGTGG
CCAAAGTGGAAAAGGGCAAGTCCAAGAAACTGAAGAGTGTGAAAGAGCTGCTGGGGATCACCATCATGGA
AAGAAGCAGCTTCGAGAAGAATCCCATCGACTTTCTGGAAGCCAAGGGCTACAAAGAAGTGAAAAAGGAC
CTGATCATCAAGCTGCCTAAGTACTCCCTGTTCGAGCTGGAAAACGGCCGGAAGAGAATGCTGGCCTCTG
CCGGCGAACTGCAGAAGGGAAACGAACTGGCCCTGCCCTCCAAATATGTGAACTTCCTGTACCTGGCCAG
CCACTATGAGAAGCTGAAGGGCTCCCCCGAGGATAATGAGCAGAAACAGCTGTTTGTGGAACAGCACAAG
CACTACCTGGACGAGATCATCGAGCAGATCAGCGAGTTCTCCAAGAGAGTGATCCTGGCCGACGCTAATC
TGGACAAAGTGCTGTCCGCCTACAACAAGCACCGGGATAAGCCCATCAGAGAGCAGGCCGAGAATATCAT
CCACCTGTTTACCCTGACCAATCTGGGAGCCCCTGCCGCCTTCAAGTACTTTGACACCACCATCGACCGG
AAGAGGTACACCAGCACCAAAGAGGTGCTGGACGCCACCCTGATCCACCAGAGCATCACCGGCCTGTACG
AGACACGGATCGACCTGTCTCAGCTGGGAGGCGACAAAAGGCCGGCGGCCACGAAAAAGGCCGGCCAGGC
AAAAAAGAAAAAGTAAGAATTCGATATCAAGCTTATCGATAATCAACCTCTGGATTACAAAATTTGTGAA
AGATTGACTGGTATTCTTAACTATGTTGCTCCTTTTACGCTATGTGGATACGCTGCTTTAATGCCTTTGT
ATCATGCTATTGCTTCCCGTATGGCTTTCATTTTCTCCTCCTTGTATAAATCCTGGTTGCTGTCTCTTTA
TGAGGAGTTGTGGCCCGTTGTCAGGCAACGTGGCGTGGTGTGCACTGTGTTTGCTGACGCAACCCCCACT
GGTTGGGGCATTGCCACCACCTGTCAGCTCCTTTCCGGGACTTTCGCTTTCCCCCTCCCTATTGCCACGG
CGGAACTCATCGCCGCCTGCCTTGCCCGCTGCTGGACAGGGGCTCGGCTGTTGGGCACTGACAATTCCGT
GGTGTTGTCGGGGAAATCATCGTCCTTTCCTTGGCTGCTCGCCTGTGTTGCCACCTGGATTCTGCGCGGG
ACGTCCTTCTGCTACGTCCCTTCGGCCCTCAATCCAGCGGACCTTCCTTCCCGCGGCCTGCTGCCGGCTC
TGCGGCCTCTTCCGCGTCTTCGCCTTCGCCCTCAGACGAGTCGGATCTCCCTTTGGGCCGCCTCCCCGCA
TCGATACCGTCGACCTCGAGATATCAGTGGTCCAGGCTCTAGTTTTGACTCAACAATATCACCAGCTGAA
GCCTATAGAGTACGAGCCATAGATAAAATAAAAGATTTTATTTAGTCTCCAGAAAAAGGGGGGAATGAAA
GACCCCACCTGTAGGTTTGGCAAGCTAGCTTAAGTAACGCCATTTTGCAAGGCATGGAAAAATACATAAC
TGAGAATAGAGAAGTTCAGATCAAGGTCAGGAACAGATGGAACAGGGTCGACCCTAGAGAACCATCAGAT
GTTTCCAGGGTGCCCCAAGGACCTGAAATGACCCTGTGCCTTATTTGAACTAACCAATCAGTTCGCTTCT
CGCTTCTGTTCGCGCGCTTCTGCTCCCCGAGCTCAATAAAAGAGCCCACAACCCCTCACTCGGGGCGCCA
GTCCTCCGATTGACTGAGTCGCCCGGGTACCCGTGTATCCAATAAACCCTCTTGCAGTTGCATCCGACTT
GTGGTCTCGCTGTTCCTTGGGAGGGTCTCCTCTGAGTGATTGACTACCCGTCAGCGGGGGTCTTTCATTT
GGGGGCTCGTCCGGGATCGGGAGACCCCTGCCCAGGGACCACCGACCCACCACCGGGAGGTAAGCTGGCT
GCCTCGCGCGTTTCGGTGATGACGGTGAAAACCTCTGACACATGCAGCTCCCGGAGACGGTCACAGCTTG
TCTGTAAGCGGATGCCGGGAGCAGACAAGCCCGTCAGGGCGCGTCAGCGGGTGTTGGCGGGTGTCGGGGC
GCAGCCATGACCCAGTCACGTAGCGATAGCGGAGTGTAGATCCGGCTGTGGAATGTGTGTCAGTTAGGGT
GTGGAAAGTCCCCAGGCTCCCCAGCAGGCAGAAGTATGCAAAGCATGCATCTCAATTAGTCAGCAACCAG
GTGTGAAAGTCCCCAGGCTCCCAGCAGGCAGAAGTATGCAAAGCATGCATCTCAATTAGTCAGCAACCAT
AGTCCCGCCCCTACTCCGCCCATCCCGCCCCTACTCCGCCCAGTTCCGCCCAATTCTCCGCCCCCATGGC
TGACTAATTTTTTTTATTTATGCAGAGGCCGAGGCCGCCTCGGCCTCTGAGCTATTCCAGAAGTAGTGAG
GAGGCTTTTTTGGAGGCCTAGGCTTTTGCAAAAAGCTTACTGGCTTAACTATGCGGCATCAGAGCAGATT
GTACTGAGAGTGCACCATATGCGGTGTGAAATACCGCACAGATGCGTAAGGAGAAAATACCGCATCAGGC
GCTCTTCCGCTTCCTCGCTCACTGACTCGCTGCGCTCGGTCGTTCGGCTGCGGCGAGCGGTATCAGCTCA
CTCAAAGGCGGTAATACGGTTATCCACAGAATCAGGGGATAACGCAGGAAAGAACATGTGAGCAAAAGGC
CAGCAAAAGGCCAGGAACCGTAAAAAGGCCGCGTTGCTGGCGTTTTTCCATAGGCTCCGCCCCCCTGACG
AGCATCACAAAAATCGACGCTCAAGTCAGAGGTGGCGAAACCCGACAGGACTATAAAGATACCAGGCGTT
TCCCCCTGGAAGCTCCCTCGTGCGCTCTCCTGTTCCGACCCTGCCGCTTACCGGATACCTGTCCGCCTTT
CTCCCTTCGGGAAGCGTGGCGCTTTCTCATAGCTCACGCTGTAGGTATCTCAGTTCGGTGTAGGTCGTTC
GCTCCAAGCTGGGCTGTGTGCACGAACCCCCCGTTCAGCCCGACCGCTGCGCCTTATCCGGTAACTATCG
TCTTGAGTCCAACCCGGTAAGACACGACTTATCGCCACTGGCAGCAGCCACTGGTAACAGGATTAGCAGA
GCGAGGTATGTAGGCGGTGCTACAGAGTTCTTGAAGTGGTGGCCTAACTACGGCTACACTAGAAGGACAG
TATTTGGTATCTGCGCTCTGCTGAAGCCAGTTACCTTCGGAAAAAGAGTTGGTAGCTCTTGATCCGGCAA
ACAAACCACCGCTGGTAGCGGTGGTTTTTTTGTTTGCAAGCAGCAGATTACGCGCAGAAAAAAAGGATCT
CAAGAAGATCCTTTGATCTTTTCTACGGGGTCTGACGCTCAGTGGAACGAAAACTCACGTTAAGGGATTT
TGGTCATGAGATTATCAAAAAGGATCTTCACCTAGATCCTTTTAAATTAAAAATGAAGTTTTAAATCAAT
CTAAAGTATATATGAGTAAACTTGGTCTGACAGTTACCAATGCTTAATCAGTGAGGCACCTATCTCAGCG
ATCTGTCTATTTCGTTCATCCATAGTTGCCTGACTCCCCGTCGTGTAGATAACTACGATACGGGAGGGCT
TACCATCTGGCCCCAGTGCTGCAATGATACCGCGAGACCCACGCTCACCGGCTCCAGATTTATCAGCAAT
AAACCAGCCAGCCGGAAGGGCCGAGCGCAGAAGTGGTCCTGCAACTTTATCCGCCTCCATCCAGTCTATT
AATTGTTGCCGGGAAGCTAGAGTAAGTAGTTCGCCAGTTAATAGTTTGCGCAACGTTGTTGCCATTGCTG
CAGGCATCGTGGTGTCACGCTCGTCGTTTGGTATGGCTTCATTCAGCTCCGGTTCCCAACGATCAAGGCG
AGTTACATGATCCCCCATGTTGTGCAAAAAAGCGGTTAGCTCCTTCGGTCCTCCGATCGTTGTCAGAAGT
AAGTTGGCCGCAGTGTTATCACTCATGGTTATGGCAGCACTGCATAATTCTCTTACTGTCATGCCATCCG
TAAGATGCTTTTCTGTGACTGGTGAGTACTCAACCAAGTCATTCTGAGAATAGTGTATGCGGCGACCGAG
TTGCTCTTGCCCGGCGTCAACACGGGATAATACCGCGCCACATAGCAGAACTTTAAAAGTGCTC
