>Addgene plasmid #75347 | pRubiC-T2A-Cas9 | addgene partial sequence | sequence record 145834 | hUBCpro-F 5'-TGAAGCTCCGGTTTTGAACT-3'
GGCACCTTTTGAAATGTAATCATTTGGGTCAATATGTAATTTTCAGTGTTAGACTAGTAAATTGTCCGCT
AAATTCTGGCCGTTTTTGGCTTTTTTGTTAGACGAAGCTTGGGCTGCAGGTCGACTCTAGAGGATCCCGC
CACCATGGTGAGCAAGGGCGAGGAGGATAACATGGCCATCATCAAGGAGTTCATGCGCTTCAAGGTGCAC
ATGGAGGGCTCCGTGAACGGCCACGAGTTCGAGATCGAGGGCGAGGGCGAGGGCCGCCCCTACGAGGGCA
CCCAGACCGCCAAGCTGAAGGTGACCAAGGGTGGCCCCCTGCCCTTCGCCTGGGACATCCTGTCCCCTCA
GTTCATGTACGGCTCCAAGGCCTACGTGAAGCACCCCGCCGACATCCCCGACTACTTGAAGCTGTCCTTC
CCCGAGGGCTTCAAGTGGGAGCGCGTGATGAACTTCGAGGACGGCGGCGTGGTGACCGTGACCCAGGACT
CCTCCCTGCAGGACGGCGAGTTCATCTACAAGGTGAAGCTGCGCGGCACCAACTTCCCCTCCGACGGCCC
CGTAATGCAGAAGAAGACCATGGGCTGGGAGGCCTCCTCCGAGCGGATGTACCCCGATGACGGCGCCCTG
AAGGGCGAGATCAAGCAGAGGCTGAAGCTGAAGGACGGCGGCCACTACGACGCTGAGGTCAAGACCACCT
ACAAGGCCAAGAAGCCCGTGCAGCTGCCCGGCGCCTACAACGTCAACATCAAGTTGGACA
