>Addgene plasmid #75347 | pRubiC-T2A-Cas9 | addgene partial sequence | sequence record 145835 | WPRE-R 5'-CATAGCGTAAAAGGAGCAACA-3'
AATTTTGTAATCCAGAGGTTGATTATCGATAAGCTTGATATCGAATTCTTACTTTTTCTTTTTTGCCTGG
CCGGCCTTTTTCGTGGCCGCCGGCCTTTTGTCGCCTCCCAGCTGAGACAGGTCGATCCGTGTCTCGTACA
GGCCGGTGATGCTCTGGTGGATCAGGGTGGCGTCCAGCACCTCTTTGGTGCTGGTGTACCTCTTCCGGTC
GATGGTGGTGTCAAAGTACTTGAAGGCGGCAGGGGCTCCCAGATTGGTCAGGGTAAACAGGTGGATGATA
TTCTCGGCCTGCTCTCTGATGGGCTTATCCCGGTGCTTGTTGTAGGCGGACAGCACTTTGTCCAGATTAG
CGTCGGCCAGGATCACTCTCTTGGAGAACTCGCTGATCTGCTCGATGATCTCGTCCAGGTAGTGCTTGTG
CTGTTCCACAAACAGCTGTTTCTGCTCATTATCCTCGGGGGAGCCCTTCAGCTTCTCATAGTGGCTGGCC
AGGTACAGGAAGTTCACATATTTGGAGGGCAGGGCCAGTTCGTTTCCCTTCTGCAGTTCGCCGGCAGAGG
CCAGCATTCTCTTCCGGCCGTTTTCCAGCTCGAACAGGGAGTACTTAGGCAGCTTGATGATCAGGTCCTT
TTTCACTTCTTTGTAGCCCTTGGCTTCCAGAAAGTCGATGGGATTCTTCTCGAAGCTGCTTCTTTCCATG
ATGGTGATCCCCAGCAGCTCTTTCACACTCTTCAGTTTCTTGGACTTGCCCTT
